>Addgene plasmid #68411 | LV 1-5 | depositor full sequence | sequence record 120171 | LV 1-5 sequence 6291 bps
TCGACGGATCGGGAGATCTCCCGATCCCCTATGGTGCACTCTCAGTACAATCTGCTCTGATGCCGCATAG
TTAAGCCAGTATCTGCTCCCTGCTTGTGTGTTGGAGGTCGCTGAGTAGTGCGCGAGCAAAATTTAAGCTA
CAACAAGGCAAGGCTTGACCGACAATTGCATGAAGAATCTGCTTAGGGTTAGGCGTTTTGCGCTGCTTCG
CGATGTACGGGCCAGATATACGCGTTGACATTGATTATTGACTAGTTATTAATAGTAATCAATTACGGGG
TCATTAGTTCATAGCCCATATATGGAGTTCCGCGTTACATAACTTACGGTAAATGGCCCGCCTGGCTGAC
CGCCCAACGACCCCCGCCCATTGACGTCAATAATGACGTATGTTCCCATAGTAACGCCAATAGGGACTTT
CCATTGACGTCAATGGGTGGAGTATTTACGGTAAACTGCCCACTTGGCAGTACATCAAGTGTATCATATG
CCAAGTACGCCCCCTATTGACGTCAATGACGGTAAATGGCCCGCCTGGCATTATGCCCAGTACATGACCT
TATGGGACTTTCCTACTTGGCAGTACATCTACGTATTAGTCATCGCTATTACCATGGTGATGCGGTTTTG
GCAGTACATCAATGGGCGTGGATAGCGGTTTGACTCACGGGGATTTCCAAGTCTCCACCCCATTGACGTC
AATGGGAGTTTGTTTTGGCACCAAAATCAACGGGACTTTCCAAAATGTCGTAACAACTCCGCCCCATTGA
CGCAAATGGGCGGTAGGCGTGTACGGTGGGAGGTCTATATAAGCAGCGCGTTTTGCCTGTACTGGGTCTC
TCTGGTTAGACCAGATCTGAGCCTGGGAGCTCTCTGGCTAACTAGGGAACCCACTGCTTAAGCCTCAATA
AAGCTTGCCTTGAGTGCTTCAAGTAGTGTGTGCCCGTCTGTTGTGTGACTCTGGTAACTAGAGATCCCTC
AGACCCTTTTAGTCAGTGTGGAAAATCTCTAGCAGTGGCGCCCGAACAGGGACTTGAAAGCGAAAGGGAA
ACCAGAGGAGCTCTCTCGACGCAGGACTCGGCTTGCTGAAGCGCGCACGGCAAGAGGCGAGGGGCGGCGA
CTGGTGAGTACGCCAAAAATTTTGACTAGCGGAGGCTAGAAGGAGAGAGATGGGTGCGAGAGCGTCAGTA
TTAAGCGGGGGAGAATTAGATCGCGATGGGAAAAAATTCGGTTAAGGCCAGGGGGAAAGAAAAAATATAA
ATTAAAACATATAGTATGGGCAAGCAGGGAGCTAGAACGATTCGCAGTTAATCCTGGCCTGTTAGAAACA
TCAGAAGGCTGTAGACAAATACTGGGACAGCTACAACCATCCCTTCAGACAGGATCAGAAGAACTTAGAT
CATTATATAATACAGTAGCAACCCTCTATTGTGTGCATCAAAGGATAGAGATAAAAGACACCAAGGAAGC
TTTAGACAAGATAGAGGAAGAGCAAAACAAAAGTAAGACCACCGCACAGCAAGCGGCCGGCCGCGCTGAT
CTTCAGACCTGGAGGAGGAGATATGAGGGACAATTGGAGAAGTGAATTATATAAATATAAAGTAGTAAAA
ATTGAACCATTAGGAGTAGCACCCACCAAGGCAAAGAGAAGAGTGGTGCAGAGAGAAAAAAGAGCAGTGG
GAATAGGAGCTTTGTTCCTTGGGTTCTTGGGAGCAGCAGGAAGCACTATGGGCGCAGCGTCAATGACGCT
GACGGTACAGGCCAGACAATTATTGTCTGGTATAGTGCAGCAGCAGAACAATTTGCTGAGGGCTATTGAG
GCGCAACAGCATCTGTTGCAACTCACAGTCTGGGGCATCAAGCAGCTCCAGGCAAGAATCCTGGCTGTGG
AAAGATACCTAAAGGATCAACAGCTCCTGGGGATTTGGGGTTGCTCTGGAAAACTCATTTGCACCACTGC
TGTGCCTTGGAATGCTAGTTGGAGTAATAAATCTCTGGAACAGATTTGGAATCACACGACCTGGATGGAG
TGGGACAGAGAAATTAACAATTACACAAGCTTAATACACTCCTTAATTGAAGAATCGCAAAACCAGCAAG
AAAAGAATGAACAAGAATTATTGGAATTAGATAAATGGGCAAGTTTGTGGAATTGGTTTAACATAACAAA
TTGGCTGTGGTATATAAAATTATTCATAATGATAGTAGGAGGCTTGGTAGGTTTAAGAATAGTTTTTGCT
GTACTTTCTATAGTGAATAGAGTTAGGCAGGGATATTCACCATTATCGTTTCAGACCCACCTCCCAACCC
CGAGGGGACCCGACAGGCCCGAAGGAATAGAAGAAGAAGGTGGAGAGAGAGACAGAGACAGATCCATTCG
ATTAGTGAACGGATCGGCACTGCGTGCGCCAATTCTGCAGACAAATGGCAGTATTCATCCACAATTTTAA
AAGAAAAGGGGGGATTGGGGGGTACAGTGCAGGGGAAAGAATAGTAGACATAATAGCAACAGACATACAA
ACTAAAGAATTACAAAAACAAATTACAAAAATTCAAAATTTTCGGGTTTATTACAGGGACAGCAGAGATC
CAGTTTGGTTAGTACCGGGCCCGGGTCGACTAGTGATCAGTGTGAGGGAGTGTAAAGCTGGTTTAAACTG
TACAGCTCGTCCATGCCCGAAGGCTACGTCCAGGAGCGCACCATCTTCTTCAAGGACGACGGCAACTACA
AGACCCGCGCCGAGGTGAAGTTCGAGGGCGACACCCTGGTGAACCGCATCGAGCTGAAGGGCATCGACTT
CAAGGAGGACGGCAACATCCTGGGGCACAAGCTGGAGTACAACTACAACAGCCACAACGTCTATATCATG
GCCGACAAGCAGAAGAACGGCATCAAGGCGAACTTCAAGATCCGCCACAACATCGAGGACGGCAGCGTGC
AGCTCGCCGACCACTACCAGCAGAACACCCCCATCGGCGACGGCCCCGTGCTGCTGCCCGACAACCACTA
CCTGAGCACCCAGTCCGCCCTGAGCAAAGACCCCAACGAGAAGCGCGATCACATGGTCCTGCTGGAGTTC
GTGACCGCCGCCGGGATCACTCTCGGCATGGACGAGCTGTACTGTACAAACGTTGTTGTTTGGGGTTGAA
TTACTCTTCTAGACCGCGGCGCGCCCGATAATCAACCTCTGGATTACAAAATTTGTGAAAGATTGACTGG
TATTCTTAACTATGTTGCTCCTTTTACGCTATGTGGATACGCTGCTTTAATGCCTTTGTATCATGCTATT
GCTTCCCGTATGGCTTTCATTTTCTCCTCCTTGTATAAATCCTGGTTGCTGTCTCTTTATGAGGAGTTGT
GGCCCGTTGTCAGGCAACGTGGCGTGGTGTGCACTGTGTTTGCTGACGCAACCCCCACTGGTTGGGGCAT
TGCCACCACCTGTCAGCTCCTTTCCGGGACTTTCGCTTTCCCCCTCCCTATTGCCACGGCGGAACTCATC
GCCGCCTGCCTTGCCCGCTGCTGGACAGGGGCTCGGCTGTTGGGCACTGACAATTCCGTGGTGTTGTCGG
GGAAATCATCGTCCTTTCCTTGGCTGCTCGCCTGTGTTGCCACCTGGATTCTGCGCGGGACGTCCTTCTG
CTACGTCCCTTCGGCCCTCAATCCAGCGGACCTTCCTTCCCGCGGCCTGCTGCCGGCTCTGCGGCCTCTT
CCGCGTCTTCGCCTTCGCCCTCAGACGAGTCGGATCTCCCTTTGGGCCGCCTCCCCGCATCGATACCGTC
GACCTCGATCGAGACCTAGAAAAACATGGAGCAATCACAAGTAGCAATACAGCAGCTACCAATGCTGATT
GTGCCTGGCTAGAAGCACAAGAGGAGGAGGAGGTGGGTTTTCCAGTCACACCTCAGGTACCTTTAAGACC
AATGACTTACAAGGCAGCTGTAGATCTTAGCCACTTTTTAAAAGAAAAGGGGGGACTGGAAGGGCTAATT
CACTCCCAACGAAGACAAGATATCCTTGATCTGTGGATCTACCACACACAAGGCTACTTCCCTGATTGGC
AGAACTACACACCAGGGCCAGGGATCAGATATCCACTGACCTTTGGATGGTGCTACAAGCTAGTACCAGT
TGAGCAAGAGAAGGTAGAAGAAGCCAATGAAGGAGAGAACACCCGCTTGTTACACCCTGTGAGCCTGCAT
GGGATGGATGACCCGGAGAGAGAAGTATTAGAGTGGAGGTTTGACAGCCGCCTAGCATTTCATCACATGG
CCCGAGAGCTGCATCCGGACTGTACTGGGTCTCTCTGGTTAGACCAGATCTGAGCCTGGGAGCTCTCTGG
CTAACTAGGGAACCCACTGCTTAAGCCTCAATAAAGCTTGCCTTGAGTGCTTCAAGTAGTGTGTGCCCGT
CTGTTGTGTGACTCTGGTAACTAGAGATCCCTCAGACCCTTTTAGTCAGTGTGGAAAATCTCTAGCAGCA
TGTGAGCAAAAGGCCAGCAAAAGGCCAGGAACCGTAAAAAGGCCGCGTTGCTGGCGTTTTTCCATAGGCT
CCGCCCCCCTGACGAGCATCACAAAAATCGACGCTCAAGTCAGAGGTGGCGAAACCCGACAGGACTATAA
AGATACCAGGCGTTTCCCCCTGGAAGCTCCCTCGTGCGCTCTCCTGTTCCGACCCTGCCGCTTACCGGAT
ACCTGTCCGCCTTTCTCCCTTCGGGAAGCGTGGCGCTTTCTCATAGCTCACGCTGTAGGTATCTCAGTTC
GGTGTAGGTCGTTCGCTCCAAGCTGGGCTGTGTGCACGAACCCCCCGTTCAGCCCGACCGCTGCGCCTTA
TCCGGTAACTATCGTCTTGAGTCCAACCCGGTAAGACACGACTTATCGCCACTGGCAGCAGCCACTGGTA
ACAGGATTAGCAGAGCGAGGTATGTAGGCGGTGCTACAGAGTTCTTGAAGTGGTGGCCTAACTACGGCTA
CACTAGAAGAACAGTATTTGGTATCTGCGCTCTGCTGAAGCCAGTTACCTTCGGAAAAAGAGTTGGTAGC
TCTTGATCCGGCAAACAAACCACCGCTGGTAGCGGTGGTTTTTTTGTTTGCAAGCAGCAGATTACGCGCA
GAAAAAAAGGATCTCAAGAAGATCCTTTGATCTTTTCTACGGGGTCTGACGCTCAGTGGAACGAAAACTC
ACGTTAAGGGATTTTGGTCATGAGATTATCAAAAAGGATCTTCACCTAGATCCTTTTAAATTAAAAATGA
AGTTTTAAATCAATCTAAAGTATATATGAGTAAACTTGGTCTGACAGTTACCAATGCTTAATCAGTGAGG
CACCTATCTCAGCGATCTGTCTATTTCGTTCATCCATAGTTGCCTGACTCCCCGTCGTGTAGATAACTAC
GATACGGGAGGGCTTACCATCTGGCCCCAGTGCTGCAATGATACCGCGAGACCCACGCTCACCGGCTCCA
GATTTATCAGCAATAAACCAGCCAGCCGGAAGGGCCGAGCGCAGAAGTGGTCCTGCAACTTTATCCGCCT
CCATCCAGTCTATTAATTGTTGCCGGGAAGCTAGAGTAAGTAGTTCGCCAGTTAATAGTTTGCGCAACGT
TGTTGCCATTGCTACAGGCATCGTGGTGTCACGCTCGTCGTTTGGTATGGCTTCATTCAGCTCCGGTTCC
CAACGATCAAGGCGAGTTACATGATCCCCCATGTTGTGCAAAAAAGCGGTTAGCTCCTTCGGTCCTCCGA
TCGTTGTCAGAAGTAAGTTGGCCGCAGTGTTATCACTCATGGTTATGGCAGCACTGCATAATTCTCTTAC
TGTCATGCCATCCGTAAGATGCTTTTCTGTGACTGGTGAGTACTCAACCAAGTCATTCTGAGAATAGTGT
ATGCGGCGACCGAGTTGCTCTTGCCCGGCGTCAATACGGGATAATACCGCGCCACATAGCAGAACTTTAA
AAGTGCTCATCATTGGAAAACGTTCTTCGGGGCGAAAACTCTCAAGGATCTTACCGCTGTTGAGATCCAG
TTCGATGTAACCCACTCGTGCACCCAACTGATCTTCAGCATCTTTTACTTTCACCAGCGTTTCTGGGTGA
GCAAAAACAGGAAGGCAAAATGCCGCAAAAAAGGGAATAAGGGCGACACGGAAATGTTGAATACTCATAC
TCTTCCTTTTTCAATATTATTGAAGCATTTATCAGGGTTATTGTCTCATGAGCGGATACATATTTGAATG
TATTTAGAAAAATAAACAAATAGGGGTTCCGCGCACATTTCCCCGAAAAGTGCCACCTGAC
Features (pLannotate 1.2.2; 17 found; start..end, strand, type, name):
     30..82      -  misc_feature   bom (fragment): basis of mobility region from pBR322
    237..616     +  enhancer       CMV enhancer: human cytomegalovirus immediate early enhancer
    617..816     +  promoter       CMV promoter: human cytomegalovirus (CMV) immediate early promoter
    834..1014    +  LTR            5' LTR (truncated): truncated 5' long terminal repeat (LTR) from HIV-1
   1061..1186    +  misc_feature   HIV-1 Ψ: packaging signal of human immunodeficiency virus type 1
   1170..1508    +  CDS            HIV-1 gag (fragment): gag protein from human immunodeficiency virus 1; gag
   1685..1918    +  misc_feature   RRE: The Rev response element (RRE) of HIV-1 allows for Rev-dependent mRNA export from the nucleus to the cytoplasm.
   2295..2395    +  CDS            Rev (fragment): human immunodeficiency virus 1 (HIV-1) Rev protein; rev; enhances nuclear export of unspliced and incompletely spliced viral mRNAs
   2445..2562    +  misc_feature   cPPT/CTS: central polypurine tract and central termination sequence of HIV-1
   2661..3122    +  CDS            EGFP (fragment): EGFP is a basic (constitutively fluorescent) green fluorescent protein published in 1996, derived from Aequorea victoria. It is reported to be a rapidly-maturing weak dimer with moderate acid sensitivity.
   3180..3768    +  misc_feature   WPRE: woodchuck hepatitis virus posttranscriptional regulatory element
   3769..3788    +  misc_feature   MCS (fragment): pBluescript multiple cloning site
   3790..4290    +  CDS            nef (fragment): NEF_HV1LA - Experimental evidence at protein level: Swiss-Prot protein existence level 1. Extracellular Nef protein targets CD4(+) T-lymphocytes for apoptosis by interacting with CXCR4 surface receptors. From Human immunodeficiency virus type 1 group M subtype B (isolate Lai) (HIV-1).
   4297..4477    +  LTR            5' LTR (truncated): truncated 5' long terminal repeat (LTR) from HIV-1
   4539..5127    -  rep_origin     ori: high-copy-number ColE1/pMB1/pBR322/pUC origin of replication
   5298..6158    -  CDS            AmpR: β-lactamase; bla; confers resistance to ampicillin, carbenicillin, and related antibiotics
   6159..6263    -  promoter       AmpR promoter: bla
