[The description below was written by a language model from this plasmid's Addgene catalogue record and pLannotate feature annotations shown in this document.]
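Description:
LV 1-5 is an empty lentiviral backbone derived from pLL3 and adapted for the GMAP modular assembly system. GMAP sites #1 and #5 were inserted so that linearization with PmeI and BsrGI produces a backbone ready to accept GMAP-compatible modules. It is therefore a recipient vector for user-assembled mammalian expression cassettes rather than an expression construct in its own right. In bacteria it is maintained through a high-copy ColE1/pUC-type origin and selected with ampicillin via β-lactamase expressed from its native bla promoter. A remnant of the pBR322 bom region is also annotated.

The viral portion follows a standard HIV-1 transfer vector layout. A CMV enhancer and promoter sit directly upstream of a truncated 5' LTR, an arrangement that typically drives genomic RNA transcription in packaging cells without Tat. Downstream lie the Ψ packaging signal with a partial gag fragment, the Rev response element for Rev-dependent nuclear export of unspliced RNA, and the cPPT/CTS, which aids nuclear import of the reverse-transcribed genome.

The cloning region follows and is annotated only as a partial EGFP fragment. This is presumably leftover or stuffer sequence at the GMAP insertion site, though the record does not explain it, and no internal promoter is annotated. After it come a WPRE to enhance transcript stability and expression, a short polylinker remnant, a nef-derived fragment, and a second truncated LTR that serves as the 3' LTR despite its automated label.

The sequence record is 6,291 nt, somewhat larger than the listed backbone size. The vector is intended for building lentiviral constructs for delivery to mammalian cells.
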