Addgene plasmid #68411: LV 1-5
Purpose: (Empty Backbone) Lentiviral backbone for use with GMAP
Depositing lab: Tyler Jacks. Depositing organization: Massachusetts Institute of Technology. Publication: A Modular Assembly Platform for Rapid Generation of DNA Constructs. Akama-Garren EH, Joshi NS, Tammela T, Chang GP, Wagner BL, Lee DY, Rideout Iii WM, Papagiannakopoulos T, Xue W, Jacks T. Sci Rep. 2016 Feb 18;6:16836. doi: 10.1038/srep16836. PubMed 26887506.
Backbone
  Vector backbone: pLL3
  Backbone size (bp): 5758
  Modifications to backbone: GMAP sites #1 and #5 inserted into backbone such that linearization with PmeI and BsrGI yields a GMAP-compatible backbone
  Vector type: Mammalian Expression, Lentiviral ; GMAP
Growth in bacteria
  Bacterial resistance: Ampicillin, 100 μg/mL
  Growth temperature: 30°C
  Growth strain: Stbl3
  Copy number: Unknown
Terms and licenses: Academic/Nonprofit Terms; Industry Terms: Not Available to Industry
How to cite: LV 1-5 was a gift from Tyler Jacks (Addgene plasmid # 68411 ; http://n2t.net/addgene:68411 ; RRID:Addgene_68411)
