>Addgene plasmid #68411 | LV 1-5 | addgene partial sequence | sequence record 123319 | Top_Fop 5'-TCACCATTATCGTTTCAGAC-3'
CCGAGGGGACCCGACAGGCCCGAAGGAATAGAAGAAGAAGGTGGAGAGAGAGACAGAGACAGATCCATTC
GATTAGTGAACGGATCGGCACTGCGTGCGCCAATTCTGCAGACAAATGGCAGTATTCATCCACAATTTTA
AAAGAAAAGGGGGGATTGGGGGGTACAGTGCAGGGGAAAGAATAGTAGACATAATAGCAACAGACATACA
AACTAAAGAATTACAAAAACAAATTACAAAAATTCAAAATTTTCGGGTTTATTACAGGGACAGCAGAGAT
CCAGTTTGGTTAGTACCGGGCCCGGGTCGACTAGTGATCAGTGTGAGGGAGTGTAAAGCTGGTTTAAACT
GTACAGCTCGTCCATGCCCGAAGGCTACGTCCAGGAGCGCACCATCTTCTTCAAGGACGACGGCAACTAC
AAGACCCGCGCCGAGGTGAAGTTCGAGGGCGACACCCTGGTGAACCGCATCGAGCTGAAGGGCATCGACT
TCAAGGAGGACGGCAACATCCTGGGGCACAAGCTGGAGTACAACTACAACAGCCACAACGTCTATATCAT
GGCCGACAAGCAGAAGAACGGCATCAAGGCGAACTTCAAGATCCGCCACAACATCGAGGACGGCAGCGTG
CAGCTCGCCGACCACTACCAGCAGAACACCCCCATCGGCGACGGCCCCGTGCTGCTGCCCGACAACCACT
ACCTGAGCACCCAGTCCGCCCTGAGCAAAGACCCCAACGAGAAGCGCGATCACATGGTCCTGCTGGAGTT
CGTGACCGCCGCCGGGATCACTCTCGGCATGGACGAGCTGTACTGTACAAACGTTGTTGTTTGGGGTTGA
ATTACTCTTCTAGACCGCGGCGCGCCCGATAATCAACCTCTGGATTACAAAATTTGTGAAAGATTGACTG
GTATTCTTAACTATGTTGCTCCTTTTACGCTATGTGGATACGCTGCTTTAATGCCTTTGTATCATGCTAT
TGCTTCCCGTATGGCTTTCATTT
