>Addgene plasmid #68411 | LV 1-5 | addgene partial sequence | sequence record 123320 | pSICO-JL 5'-tgtgactggaaaacccacctc-3'
CCAGGCACAATCAGCATTGGTAGCTGCTGTATTGCTACTTGTGATTGCTCCATGTTTTTCTAGGTCTCGA
TCGAGGTCGACGGTATCGATGCGGGGAGGCGGCCCAAAGGGAGATCCGACTCGTCTGAGGGCGAAGGCGA
AGACGCGGAAGAGGCCGCAGAGCCGGCAGCAGGCCGCGGGAAGGAAGGTCCGCTGGATTGAGGGCCGAAG
GGACGTAGCAGAAGGACGTCCCGCGCAGAATCCAGGTGGCAACACAGGCGAGCAGCCAAGGAAAGGACGA
TGATTTCCCCGACAACACCACGGAATTGTCAGTGCCCAACAGCCGAGCCCCTGTCCAGCAGCGGGCAAGG
CAGGCGGCGATGAGTTCCGCCGTGGCAATAGGGAGGGGGAAAGCGAAAGTCCCGGAAAGGAGCTGACAGG
TGGTGGCAATGCCCCAACCAGTGGGGGTTGCGTCAGCAAACACAGTGCACACCACGCCACGTTGCCTGAC
AACGGGCCACAACTCCTCATAAAGAGACAGCAACCAGGATTTATACAAGGAGGAGAAAATGAAAGCCATA
CGGGAAGCAATAGCATGATACAAAGGCATTAAAGCAGCGTATCCACATAGCGTAAAAGGAGCAACATAGT
TAAGAATACCAGTCAATCTTTCACAAATTTTGTAATCCAGAGGTTGATTATCGGGCGCGCCGCGGTCTAG
AAGAGTAATTCAACCCCAAACAACAACGTTTGTACAGTACAGCTCGTCCATGCCGAGAGTGATCCCGGCG
GCGGTCACGAACTCCAGCAGGACCATGTGATCGCGCTTCTCGTTGGGGTCTTTGCTCAGGGCGGACTGGG
TGCTCAGGTAGTGGTTGTCGGGCAGCAGCACGGGGCCGTCGCCGATGGGGGTGTTCTGCTGGTAGTGGTC
GGCGAGCTGCACGCTGCCGTCCTCGATGTTGTGGCGGATCTTGAAGTTCGCCTTGATGCCGTTCTTCTGC
TTGTCGGCCATGATATAGACGTTGTGGCTGTTGTAGTTGTACTCCAGCTTGTGCCCCAGGATGTTGCCG
